>Addgene plasmid #196745 | pGG-PIP07 | addgene full sequence | sequence record 395646 | Addgene NGS Result
GACGAAAGGGCCTCGTGATACGCCTATTTTTATAGGTTAATGTCATGATAATAATGGTTTCTTAGACGTC
AGGTGGCACTTTTCGGGGAAATGTGCGCGGAACCCCTATTTGTTTATTTTTCTAAATACATTCAAATATG
TATCCGCTCATGAGACAATAACCCTGATAAATGCTTCAATAATATTGAAAAAGGAAGAGTATGAGTATTC
AACATTTCCGTGTCGCCCTTATTCCCTTTTTTGCGGCATTTTGCCTTCCTGTTTTTGCTCACCCAGAAAC
GCTGGTGAAAGTAAAAGATGCTGAAGATCAGTTGGGTGCACGAGTGGGTTACATCGAACTGGATCTCAAC
AGCGGTAAGATCCTTGAGAGTTTTCGCCCCGAAGAACGTTTTCCAATGATGAGCACTTTTAAAGTTCTGC
TATGTGGCGCGGTATTATCCCGTATTGACGCCGGGCAAGAGCAACTCGGTCGCCGCATACACTATTCTCA
GAATGACTTGGTTGAGTACTCACCAGTCACAGAAAAGCATCTTACGGATGGCATGACAGTAAGAGAATTA
TGCAGTGCTGCCATAACCATGAGTGATAACACTGCGGCCAACTTACTTCTGACAACGATCGGAGGACCGA
AGGAGCTAACCGCTTTTTTGCACAACATGGGGGATCATGTAACTCGCCTTGATCGTTGGGAACCGGAGCT
GAATGAAGCCATACCAAACGACGAGCGTGACACCACGATGCCTGTAGCAATGGCAACAACGTTGCGCAAA
CTATTAACTGGCGAACTACTTACTCTAGCTTCCCGGCAACAATTAATAGACTGGATGGAGGCGGATAAAG
TTGCAGGACCACTTCTGCGCTCGGCCCTTCCGGCTGGCTGGTTTATTGCTGATAAATCTGGAGCCGGTGA
GCGTGGCTCTCGAGGTATCATTGCAGCACTGGGGCCAGATGGTAAGCCCTCCCGTATCGTAGTTATCTAC
ACGACGGGGAGTCAGGCAACTATGGATGAACGAAATAGACAGATCGCTGAGATAGGTGCCTCACTGATTA
AGCATTGGTAACTGTCAGACCAAGTTTACTCATATATACTTTAGATTGATTTAAAACTTCATTTTTAATT
TAAAAGGATCTAGGTGAAGATCCTTTTTGATAATCTCATGACCAAAATCCCTTAACGTGAGTTTTCGTTC
CACTGAGCGTCAGACCCCGTAGAAAAGATCAAAGGATCTTCTTGAGATCCTTTTTTTCTGCGCGTAATCT
GCTGCTTGCAAACAAAAAAACCACCGCTACCAGCGGTGGTTTGTTTGCCGGATCAAGAGCTACCAACTCT
TTTTCCGAAGGTAACTGGCTTCAGCAGAGCGCAGATACCAAATACTGTTCTTCTAGTGTAGCCGTAGTTA
GGCCACCACTTCAAGAACTCTGTAGCACCGCCTACATACCTCGCTCTGCTAATCCTGTTACCAGTGGCTG
CTGCCAGTGGCGATAAGTCGTGTCTTACCGGGTTGGACTCAAGACGATAGTTACCGGATAAGGCGCAGCG
GTCGGGCTGAACGGGGGGTTCGTGCACACAGCCCAGCTTGGAGCGAACGACCTACACCGAACTGAGATAC
CTACAGCGTGAGCTATGAGAAAGCGCCACGCTTCCCGAAGGGAGAAAGGCGGACAGGTATCCGGTAAGCG
GCAGGGTCGGAACAGGAGAGCGCACGAGGGAGCTTCCAGGGGGAAACGCCTGGTATCTTTATAGTCCTGT
CGGGTTTCGCCACCTCTGACTTGAGCGTCGATTTTTGTGATGCTCGTCAGGGGGGCGGAGCCTATGGAAA
AACGCCAGCAACGCGGCCTTTTTACGGTTCCTGGCCTTTTGCTGGCCTTTTGCTCACATGTTCTTTCCTG
CGTTATCCCCTGATTCTGTGGATAACCGTATTACCGCCTTTGAGTGAGCTGATACCGCTCGCCGCAGCCG
AACGACCGAGCGCAGCGAGTCAGTGAGCGAGGAAGCGGAAGAGCGCCCAATACGCAAACCGCCTCTCCCC
GCGCGTTGGCCGATTCATTAATGCAGCTGGCACGACAGGTTTCCCGACTGGAAAGCGGGCAGTGAGCGCA
ACGCAATTAATGTGAGTTAGCTCACTCATTAGGCACCCCAGGCTTTACACTTTATGCTTCCGGCTCGTAT
GTTGTGTGGAATTGTGAGCGGATAACAATTTCACACGAGCTATTTAGGTGACACTATAGAAGTGAAGCTT
GGTCTCAACCTGTATGAAGAAGGGTAACAATTCAACTCTAAAAGACCAACGTGAAAGATCTACCCCCATT
TCTTATTAGTGAGAATTTTGAAAAATATTTTATATAAGAAAAAAAAATAGTCTCTATTGTTTTCGATTAT
AAAGTAACTTTATATTTTGATCCAAAAAAATAAATTTTTAACAAAAAACATACAAAATTCGAACGTAAAA
TCTACTTCCTTCAACAGAAATGGCGGTCTTCATAGTTTTTGTCTTTGACCAAAGACTTTCAAATTCCAGC
TGCTAGTTGCATTAAATGATCTTAGTATTATTAATTAATTAAGAAACTTCTCAACAATTAACAAACACTA
ATCAGTAATCATCATTCTCTTTAGTTGAAAAAAATAGTCAACGTTTGATTAAGTCAACCTTTTTCGTCTT
TGAATCCATCTTCTTCCCCACAGAGCAACGACGAAACAAAAAAAACAGACACCCTTCCTCTGGGGAATCT
AAGGAAGCTTCAAACATGAGACCGAATTCTCGCCCTATAGTGAGTCGTATTACCTGGCCGTCGTTTTACA
ACGTCGTGACTGGGAAAACCCTGGCGTTACCCAACTTAATCGCCTTGCAGCACATCCCCCTTTCGCCAGC
TGGCGTAATAGCGAAGAGGCCCGCACCGATCGCCCTTCCCAACAGTTGCGCAGCCTGAATGGCGAATGGC
GCCTGATGCGGTATTTTCTCCTTACGCATCTGTGCGGTATTTCACACCGCATATGGTGCACTCTCAGTAC
AATCTGCTCTGATGCCGCATAGTTAAGCCAGCCCCGACACCCGCCAACACCCGCTGACGCGCCCTGACGG
GCTTGTCTGCTCCCGGCATCCGCTTACAGACAAGCTGTGACCGTCTCCGGGAGCTGCATGTGTCAGAGGT
TTTCACCGTCATCACCGAAACGCGCGA
Features (pLannotate 1.2.2; 12 found; start..end, strand, type, name):
     96..200     +  promoter       AmpR promoter: bla
    201..1061    +  CDS            AmpR: β-lactamase; bla; confers resistance to ampicillin, carbenicillin, and related antibiotics
   1232..1820    +  rep_origin     ori: high-copy-number ColE1/pMB1/pBR322/pUC origin of replication
   2003..2095    +  CDS            lacI (fragment): lac repressor; lacI; The lac repressor binds to the lac operator to inhibit transcription in E. coli. This inhibition can be relieved by adding lactose or isopropyl-β-D-thiogalactopyranoside (IPTG).
   2108..2129    +  protein_bind   CAP binding site: CAP binding activates transcription in the presence of cAMP. E. coli catabolite activator protein
   2144..2174    +  promoter       lac promoter: promoter for the E. coli lac operon
   2182..2198    +  protein_bind   lac operator: The lac repressor binds to the lac operator to inhibit transcription in E. coli. This inhibition can be relieved by adding lactose or isopropyl-β-D-thiogalactopyranoside (IPTG). lac repressor encoded by lacI
   2212..2230    +  promoter       SP6 promoter: promoter for bacteriophage SP6 RNA polymerase
   2764..2782    -  promoter       T7 promoter: promoter for bacteriophage T7 RNA polymerase
   2784..2936    +  CDS            lacZα (fragment): LacZα fragment of β-galactosidase; lacZ fragment
   2942..3041    -  misc_feature   bom (fragment): basis of mobility region from pBR322
   3143..1       -  CDS            rop (fragment) (across the origin): Rop protein, which maintains plasmids at low copy number; rop
