[The description below was written by a language model from this plasmid's Addgene catalogue record and pLannotate feature annotations shown in this document.]
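Description:
pGG-PIP07 is a small (3,177 bp) GreenGate entry vector built on the pGGA000 backbone, the module position that in the GreenGate Golden Gate cloning system is reserved for promoters. It is a bacterial cloning plasmid rather than a plant transformation vector in its own right. It replicates in E. coli from a high-copy ColE1/pUC-type origin and is selected with ampicillin through a β-lactamase gene driven by its native bla promoter.

The payload is a 493 bp fragment described as the promoter of Arabidopsis thaliana CHITIN ELICITOR RECEPTOR KINASE 1 (CERK1, AT3G21630; also known as LYK1), a LysM-domain receptor-like kinase. The automated feature table does not annotate this insert. It leaves an unannotated gap of roughly the right size between the SP6 and T7 phage promoters, which is presumably where the fragment sits. The flanking type IIS restriction sites and overhangs that GreenGate modules use for ordered assembly are likewise not annotated. The remaining features are remnants of the parental cloning vector and have no role in the module's function. They comprise a lac promoter, operator and CAP binding site, together with fragments of lacI, lacZα, bom and rop.

In use, a promoter module of this kind is combined in a single Golden Gate reaction with other GreenGate entry modules (such as tags, coding sequences, terminators and plant resistance cassettes) and a destination vector, giving a plant expression construct in which a chosen reporter or gene is driven by the CERK1 regulatory sequence. The associated publication concerns spatially distinct phytohormone response zones in Arabidopsis roots colonized by Fusarium oxysporum, although the record does not state which downstream constructs were made from this module.
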