Addgene plasmid #196745: pGG-PIP07
Purpose: Contains CERK1 promoter
Depositing lab: Marc Somssich. Depositing organization: University of Melbourne. Publication: Resolving spatially distinct phytohormone response zones in Arabidopsis thaliana roots colonized by Fusarium oxysporum. Calabria J, Wang L, Rast-Somssich MI, Chen HW, Watt M, Persson S, Andersen TG, Idnurm A, Somssich M. J Exp Bot. 2025 Jan 17:erae516. doi: 10.1093/jxb/erae516. PubMed 39823275.
Backbone
  Vector backbone: pGGA000
  Total vector size (bp): 3177
  Vector type: GreenGate (GG) Entry Vector
Growth in bacteria
  Bacterial resistance: Ampicillin, 100 μg/mL
  Growth temperature: 37°C
  Growth strain: DH5alpha
  Copy number: High Copy
Gene/Insert
  Gene/Insert name: CHITIN ELICITOR RECEPTOR KINASE 1 (alt names: CERK1; AT3G21630)
  Species: A. thaliana (mustard weed)
  Insert size (bp): 493
  Entrez Gene: CERK1 (a.k.a. AT3G21630, AtCERK1, AtLYK1, LYK1, LYSM DOMAIN RECEPTOR-LIKE KINASE 1, LYSM RLK1, LysM-containing receptor-like kinase 1, chitin elicitor receptor kinase 1)
Terms and licenses: Academic/Nonprofit Terms; Industry Terms: Not Available to Industry
Depositor comments: Please visit https://doi.org/10.1101/2022.12.20.521292 for bioRxiv preprint.
How to cite: pGG-PIP07 was a gift from Marc Somssich (Addgene plasmid # 196745 ; http://n2t.net/addgene:196745 ; RRID:Addgene_196745)
